# Supplementary material for: Plasmid2MC: efficient cell-free generation of high-purity minicircle DNA for genome editing in mammalian cells
Source: Commun Biol. 2025 Dec 16;8:1778. doi: 10.1038/s42003-025-09157-7 (PMC12708848; doi:10.1038/s42003-025-09157-7)
Supplement: Supplementary file 3 — Supplementary Data 1 [file 42003_2025_9157_MOESM3_ESM.zip › SupplementaryData/Base Editing plasmid, mcDNA and gDNA Circular Vector sequences/p-att-ef1a-ABE8e-dCas9-BSD.gbk]

LOCUS       p-att-ef1a-ABE8e        9533 bp DNA     circular SYN 03-MAY-2024
DEFINITION  .
ACCESSION   .
VERSION     .
KEYWORDS    .
SOURCE      synthetic DNA construct
  ORGANISM  synthetic DNA construct
REFERENCE   1  (bases 1 to 9533)
  AUTHORS   Research Computing
  TITLE     Direct Submission
  JOURNAL   Exported Aug 22, 2024 from SnapGene Viewer 7.0.0
            https://www.snapgene.com
FEATURES             Location/Qualifiers
     source          1..9533
                     /mol_type="other DNA"
                     /organism="synthetic DNA construct"
     misc_feature    1..24
                     /label=24bp overlap
                     /note="color: #ff00ff"
     protein_bind    43..76
                     /label=attB
                     /note="pLannotate"
                     /note="/database=addgene"
                     /note="/fragment=False"
                     /note="/identity=100.0"
                     /note="/match_length=100.0"
                     /note="/other=protein bind"
                     /note="color: #31849b"
     promoter        107..178
                     /label=SV40 72bp Enhancer
                     /note="SV40 enhancer and early promoter"
                     /note="color: #ffffff; direction: RIGHT"
     promoter        185..1091
                     /label=EF-1-alpha promoter
                     /note="color: #ffffff; direction: RIGHT"
     promoter        204..415
                     /label=EF-1-alpha core promoter
                     /note="core promoter for human elongation factor 
                     EF-1-alpha"
                     /note="color: #ffffff; direction: RIGHT"
     intron          416..1091
                     /label=EF-1-alpha intron A
                     /note="color: #------"
     misc_feature    1088..1091
                     /label=BsaI
                     /note="color: #a6acb3"
     promoter        1092..1363
                     /label=EF-1-alpha promoter
                     /note="strong constitutive promoter for human elongation 
                     factor EF-1-alpha"
                     /note="color: #ffffff; direction: RIGHT"
     intron          1092..1354
                     /label=EF-1-alpha intron A
                     /note="intron upstream of the start codon of human 
                     EF-1-alpha"
                     /note="color: #------"
     primer_bind     1311..1331
                     /label=EF1a-F
                     /note="Human elongation factor-1a promoter, forward primer"
                     /note="color: black; sequence: TCAAGCCTCAGACAGTGGTTC"
     regulatory      1370..1375
                     /label=Kozak sequence
                     /note="vertebrate consensus sequence for strong initiation 
                     of translation (Kozak, 1987)"
                     /note="color: #a6acb3"
                     /regulatory_class="other"
     CDS             1376..1378
                     /codon_start=1
                     /label=Feature 8
                     /note="color: #a6acb3"
                     /translation="M"
     CDS             1412..1432
                     /codon_start=1
                     /product="nuclear localization signal of SV40 (simian virus
                     40) large T antigen"
                     /label=SV40 NLS
                     /note="color: #993366"
                     /translation="PKKKRKV"
     misc_feature    1433..1924
                     /label=ABE8e tadA
                     /note="color: #99ccff"
     CDS             2027..6127
                     /codon_start=1
                     /product="catalytically dead mutant of the Cas9 
                     endonuclease from the Streptococcus pyogenes Type II 
                     CRISPR/Cas system"
                     /label=dCas9
                     /note="RNA-guided DNA-binding protein that lacks 
                     endonuclease activity due to the D10A mutation in the RuvC 
                     catalytic domain and the H840A mutation in the HNH 
                     catalytic domain"
                     /note="This feature has 5 segments:
                        1: 2027 .. 2050 / #993366
                        2: 2051 .. 2053 / #cc99b2
                        3: 2054 .. 4540 / #993366
                        4: 4541 .. 4543 / #cc99b2
                        5: 4544 .. 6127 / #993366"
                     /translation="DKKYSIGLAIGTNSVGWAVITDEYKVPSKKFKVLGNTDRHSIKKN
                     LIGALLFDSGETAEATRLKRTARRRYTRRKNRICYLQEIFSNEMAKVDDSFFHRLEESF
                     LVEEDKKHERHPIFGNIVDEVAYHEKYPTIYHLRKKLVDSTDKADLRLIYLALAHMIKF
                     RGHFLIEGDLNPDNSDVDKLFIQLVQTYNQLFEENPINASGVDAKAILSARLSKSRRLE
                     NLIAQLPGEKKNGLFGNLIALSLGLTPNFKSNFDLAEDAKLQLSKDTYDDDLDNLLAQI
                     GDQYADLFLAAKNLSDAILLSDILRVNTEITKAPLSASMIKRYDEHHQDLTLLKALVRQ
                     QLPEKYKEIFFDQSKNGYAGYIDGGASQEEFYKFIKPILEKMDGTEELLVKLNREDLLR
                     KQRTFDNGSIPHQIHLGELHAILRRQEDFYPFLKDNREKIEKILTFRIPYYVGPLARGN
                     SRFAWMTRKSEETITPWNFEEVVDKGASAQSFIERMTNFDKNLPNEKVLPKHSLLYEYF
                     TVYNELTKVKYVTEGMRKPAFLSGEQKKAIVDLLFKTNRKVTVKQLKEDYFKKIECFDS
                     VEISGVEDRFNASLGTYHDLLKIIKDKDFLDNEENEDILEDIVLTLTLFEDREMIEERL
                     KTYAHLFDDKVMKQLKRRRYTGWGRLSRKLINGIRDKQSGKTILDFLKSDGFANRNFMQ
                     LIHDDSLTFKEDIQKAQVSGQGDSLHEHIANLAGSPAIKKGILQTVKVVDELVKVMGRH
                     KPENIVIEMARENQTTQKGQKNSRERMKRIEEGIKELGSQILKEHPVENTQLQNEKLYL
                     YYLQNGRDMYVDQELDINRLSDYDVDAIVPQSFLKDDSIDNKVLTRSDKNRGKSDNVPS
                     EEVVKKMKNYWRQLLNAKLITQRKFDNLTKAERGGLSELDKAGFIKRQLVETRQITKHV
                     AQILDSRMNTKYDENDKLIREVKVITLKSKLVSDFRKDFQFYKVREINNYHHAHDAYLN
                     AVVGTALIKKYPKLESEFVYGDYKVYDVRKMIAKSEQEIGKATAKYFFYSNIMNFFKTE
                     ITLANGEIRKRPLIETNGETGEIVWDKGRDFATVRKVLSMPQVNIVKKTEVQTGGFSKE
                     SILPKRNSDKLIARKKDWDPKKYGGFDSPTVAYSVLVVAKVEKGKSKKLKSVKELLGIT
                     IMERSSFEKNPIDFLEAKGYKEVKKDLIIKLPKYSLFELENGRKRMLASAGELQKGNEL
                     ALPSKYVNFLYLASHYEKLKGSPEDNEQKQLFVEQHKHYLDEIIEQISEFSKRVILADA
                     NLDKVLSAYNKHRDKPIREQAENIIHLFTLTNLGAPAAFKYFDTTIDRKRYTSTKEVLD
                     ATLIHQSITGLYETRIDLSQLGGD"
     misc_feature    2279..2302
                     /label=24bp overlap
                     /note="color: #ff00ff"
     primer_bind     complement(5630..5650)
                     /label=EGFP-N
                     /note="EGFP, reverse primer"
                     /note="color: black; sequence: CGTCGCCGTCCAGCTCGACCAG"
     CDS             6128..6175
                     /codon_start=1
                     /product="bipartite nuclear localization signal from 
                     nucleoplasmin"
                     /label=nucleoplasmin NLS
                     /note="color: #993366"
                     /translation="KRPAATKKAGQAKKKK"
     misc_feature    6129..6152
                     /label=24bp overlap
                     /note="color: #ff00ff"
     misc_feature    6153..6156
                     /label=Cut4
                     /note="color: #------"
     CDS             6185..6241
                     /codon_start=1
                     /product="2A peptide from porcine teschovirus-1
                     polyprotein"
                     /label=P2A
                     /note="Eukaryotic ribosomes fail to insert a peptide bond 
                     between the Gly and Pro residues, yielding 
                     separatepolypeptides."
                     /note="color: #993366"
                     /translation="ATNFSLLKQAGDVEENPGP"
     CDS             6242..6637
                     /codon_start=1
                     /gene="Aspergillus terreus BSD"
                     /product="blasticidin S deaminase"
                     /label=BSD
                     /note="confers resistance to blasticidin"
                     /note="color: #993366"
                     /translation="MAKPLSQEESTLIERATATINSIPISEDYSVASAALSSDGRIFTG
                     VNVYHFTGGPCAELVVLGTAAAAAAGNLTCIVAIGNENRGILSPCGRCRQVLLDLHPGI
                     KAIVKDSDGQPTAVGIRELLPSGYVWEG"
     polyA_signal    6674..6881
                     /label=bGH poly(A) signal
                     /note="bovine growth hormone polyadenylation signal"
                     /note="color: #a6acb3"
     protein_bind    6913..6952
                     /label=phage phi-C31 attP
                     /note="pLannotate"
                     /note="/database=addgene"
                     /note="/fragment=True"
                     /note="/identity=100.0"
                     /note="/match_length=40.0"
                     /note="/other=protein bind"
                     /note="color: #31849b"
     misc_feature    6969..6992
                     /label=24bp overlap
                     /note="color: #ff00ff"
     rep_origin      7040..7495
                     /direction=RIGHT
                     /label=f1 ori
                     /note="f1 bacteriophage origin of replication; arrow 
                     indicates direction of (+) strand synthesis"
                     /note="color: #ffff00"
     primer_bind     complement(7127..7146)
                     /label=F1ori-R
                     /note="F1 origin, reverse primer"
                     /note="color: black; sequence: AGGGAAGAAAGCGAAAGGAG"
     primer_bind     7337..7358
                     /label=F1ori-F
                     /note="F1 origin, forward primer"
                     /note="color: black; sequence: GTGGACTCTTGTTCCAAACTGG"
     primer_bind     complement(7512..7531)
                     /label=pRS-marker
                     /note="pRS vectors, use to sequence yeast selectable 
                     marker"
                     /note="color: black; sequence: CGGCATCAGAGCAGATTGTA"
     primer_bind     7631..7653
                     /label=pGEX 3'
                     /note="pGEX vectors, reverse primer"
                     /note="color: black; sequence: CCGGGAGCTGCATGTGTCAGAGG"
     primer_bind     complement(7691..7709)
                     /label=pBRforEco
                     /note="pBR322 vectors, upsteam of EcoRI site, forward 
                     primer"
                     /note="color: black; sequence: AATAGGCGTATCACGAGGC"
     promoter        7777..7881
                     /gene="bla"
                     /label=AmpR promoter
                     /note="color: #ffffff; direction: RIGHT"
     CDS             7882..8742
                     /codon_start=1
                     /gene="bla"
                     /product="beta-lactamase"
                     /label=AmpR
                     /note="confers resistance to ampicillin, carbenicillin, and
                     related antibiotics"
                     /note="This feature has 2 segments:
                        1: 7882 .. 7950 / #ccffcc / signal sequence
                        2: 7951 .. 8742 / #ccffcc
                     Cleavage site after base 7950"
                     /translation="MSIQHFRVALIPFFAAFCLPVFAHPETLVKVKDAEDQLGARVGYI
                     ELDLNSGKILESFRPEERFPMMSTFKVLLCGAVLSRIDAGQEQLGRRIHYSQNDLVEYS
                     PVTEKHLTDGMTVRELCSAAITMSDNTAANLLLTTIGGPKELTAFLHNMGDHVTRLDRW
                     EPELNEAIPNDERDTTMPVAMATTLRKLLTGELLTLASRQQLIDWMEADKVAGPLLRSA
                     LPAGWFIADKSGAGERGSRGIIAALGPDGKPSRIVVIYTTGSQATMDERNRQIAEIGAS
                     LIKHW"
     primer_bind     complement(8100..8119)
                     /label=Amp-R
                     /note="Ampicillin resistance gene, reverse primer"
                     /note="color: black; sequence: ATAATACCGCGCCACATAGC"
     rep_origin      8913..9501
                     /direction=RIGHT
                     /label=ori
                     /note="high-copy-number ColE1/pMB1/pBR322/pUC origin of 
                     replication"
                     /note="color: #ffff00"
     primer_bind     9402..9421
                     /label=pBR322ori-F
                     /note="pBR322 origin, forward primer"
                     /note="color: black; sequence: GGGAAACGCCTGGTATCTTT"
ORIGIN
        1 ggccttttgc tggccttttg ctcacgagac tcagcggccg cggtgccagg gcgtgccctt
       61 gggctccccg ggcgcgacta gtgaattcag atctgatatc tctgtcggtg tggaaagtcc
      121 ccaggctccc cagcaggcag aagtatgcaa agcatgcatc tcaattagtc agcaaccata
      181 gtccggctcc ggtgcccgtc agtgggcaga gcgcacatcg cccacagtcc ccgagaagtt
      241 ggggggaggg gtcggcaatt gaaccggtgc ctagagaagg tggcgcgggg taaactggga
      301 aagtgatgtc gtgtactggc tccgcctttt tcccgagggt gggggagaac cgtatataag
      361 tgcagtagtc gccgtgaacg ttctttttcg caacgggttt gccgccagaa cacaggtaag
      421 tgccgtgtgt ggttcccgcg ggcctggcct ctttacgggt tatggccctt gcgtgccttg
      481 aattacttcc acctggctgc agtacgtgat tcttgatccc gagcttcggg ttggaagtgg
      541 gtgggagagt tcgaggcctt gcgcttaagg agccccttcg cctcgtgctt gagttgaggc
      601 ctggcctggg cgctggggcc gccgcgtgcg aatctggtgg caccttcgcg cctgtctcgc
      661 tgctttcgat aagtctctag ccatttaaaa tttttgatga cctgctgcga cgcttttttt
      721 ctggcaagat agtcttgtaa atgcgggcca agatctgcac actggtattt cggtttttgg
      781 ggccgcgggc ggcgacgggg cccgtgcgtc ccagcgcaca tgttcggcga ggcggggcct
      841 gcgagcgcgg ccaccgagaa tcggacgggg gtagtctcaa gctggccggc ctgctctggt
      901 gcctggcctc gcgccgccgt gtatcgcccc gccctgggcg gcaaggctgg cccggtcggc
      961 accagttgcg tgagcggaaa gatggccgct tcccggccct gctgcaggga gctcaaaatg
     1021 gaggacgcgg cgctcgggag agcgggcggg tgagtcaccc acacaaagga aaagggcctt
     1081 tccgtcctca gccgtcgctt catgtgactc cacggagtac cgggcgccgt ccaggcacct
     1141 cgattagttc tcgagctttt ggagtacgtc gtctttaggt tggggggagg ggttttatgc
     1201 gatggagttt ccccacactg agtgggtgga gactgaagtt aggccagctt ggcacttgat
     1261 gtaattctcc ttggaatttg ccctttttga gtttggatct tggttcattc tcaagcctca
     1321 gacagtggtt caaagttttt ttcttccatt tcaggtgtcg tgacgtacgg ccaccatgaa
     1381 acggacagcc gacggaagcg agttcgagtc accaaagaag aagcggaaag tctctgaggt
     1441 ggagttttcc cacgagtact ggatgagaca tgccctgacc ctggccaaga gggcacggga
     1501 tgagagggag gtgcctgtgg gagccgtgct ggtgctgaac aatagagtga tcggcgaggg
     1561 ctggaacaga gccatcggcc tgcacgaccc aacagcccat gccgaaatta tggccctgag
     1621 acagggcggc ctggtcatgc agaactacag actgattgac gccaccctgt acgtgacatt
     1681 cgagccttgc gtgatgtgcg ccggcgccat gatccactct aggatcggcc gcgtggtgtt
     1741 tggatggaga aattctaaaa gaggcgccgc aggctccctg atgaacgtgc tgaactaccc
     1801 cggcatgaat caccgcgtcg aaattaccga gggaatcctg gcagatgaat gtgccgccct
     1861 gctgtgcgat ttctatcgga tgcctagaca ggtgttcaat gctcagaaga aggcccagag
     1921 ctccatcaac tccggaggat ctagcggagg ctcctctggc tctgagacac ctggcacaag
     1981 cgagagcgca acacctgaaa gcagcggggg cagcagcggg gggtcagaca agaagtacag
     2041 catcggcctg gccatcggca ccaactctgt gggctgggcc gtgatcaccg acgagtacaa
     2101 ggtgcccagc aagaaattca aggtgctggg caacaccgac cggcacagca tcaagaagaa
     2161 cctgatcgga gccctgctgt tcgacagcgg cgaaacagcc gaggccaccc ggctgaagag
     2221 aaccgccaga agaagataca ccagacggaa gaaccggatc tgctatctgc aagagatctt
     2281 cagcaacgag atggccaagg tggacgacag cttcttccac agactggaag agtccttcct
     2341 ggtggaagag gataagaagc acgagcggca ccccatcttc ggcaacatcg tggacgaggt
     2401 ggcctaccac gagaagtacc ccaccatcta ccacctgaga aagaaactgg tggacagcac
     2461 cgacaaggcc gacctgcggc tgatctatct ggccctggcc cacatgatca agttccgggg
     2521 ccacttcctg atcgagggcg acctgaaccc cgacaacagc gacgtggaca agctgttcat
     2581 ccagctggtg cagacctaca accagctgtt cgaggaaaac cccatcaacg ccagcggcgt
     2641 ggacgccaag gccatcctgt ctgccagact gagcaagagc agacggctgg aaaatctgat
     2701 cgcccagctg cccggcgaga agaagaatgg cctgttcggc aacctgattg ccctgagcct
     2761 gggcctgacc cccaacttca agagcaactt cgacctggcc gaggatgcca aactgcagct
     2821 gagcaaggac acctacgacg acgacctgga caacctgctg gcccagatcg gcgaccagta
     2881 cgccgacctg tttctggccg ccaagaacct gtccgacgcc atcctgctga gcgacatcct
     2941 gagagtgaac accgagatca ccaaggcccc cctgagcgcc tctatgatca agagatacga
     3001 cgagcaccac caggacctga ccctgctgaa agctctcgtg cggcagcagc tgcctgagaa
     3061 gtacaaagag attttcttcg accagagcaa gaacggctac gccggctaca ttgacggcgg
     3121 agccagccag gaagagttct acaagttcat caagcccatc ctggaaaaga tggacggcac
     3181 cgaggaactg ctcgtgaagc tgaacagaga ggacctgctg cggaagcagc ggaccttcga
     3241 caacggcagc atcccccacc agatccacct gggagagctg cacgccattc tgcggcggca
     3301 ggaagatttt tacccattcc tgaaggacaa ccgggaaaag atcgagaaga tcctgacctt
     3361 ccgcatcccc tactacgtgg gccctctggc caggggaaac agcagattcg cctggatgac
     3421 cagaaagagc gaggaaacca tcaccccctg gaacttcgag gaagtggtgg acaagggcgc
     3481 ttccgcccag agcttcatcg agcggatgac caacttcgat aagaacctgc ccaacgagaa
     3541 ggtgctgccc aagcacagcc tgctgtacga gtacttcacc gtgtataacg agctgaccaa
     3601 agtgaaatac gtgaccgagg gaatgagaaa gcccgccttc ctgagcggcg agcagaaaaa
     3661 ggccatcgtg gacctgctgt tcaagaccaa ccggaaagtg accgtgaagc agctgaaaga
     3721 ggactacttc aagaaaatcg agtgcttcga ctccgtggaa atctccggcg tggaagatcg
     3781 gttcaacgcc tccctgggca cataccacga tctgctgaaa attatcaagg acaaggactt
     3841 cctggacaat gaggaaaacg aggacattct ggaagatatc gtgctgaccc tgacactgtt
     3901 tgaggacaga gagatgatcg aggaacggct gaaaacctat gcccacctgt tcgacgacaa
     3961 agtgatgaag cagctgaagc ggcggagata caccggctgg ggcaggctga gccggaagct
     4021 gatcaacggc atccgggaca agcagtccgg caagacaatc ctggatttcc tgaagtccga
     4081 cggcttcgcc aacagaaact tcatgcagct gatccacgac gacagcctga cctttaaaga
     4141 ggacatccag aaagcccagg tgtccggcca gggcgatagc ctgcacgagc acattgccaa
     4201 tctggccggc agccccgcca ttaagaaggg catcctgcag acagtgaagg tggtggacga
     4261 gctcgtgaaa gtgatgggcc ggcacaagcc cgagaacatc gtgatcgaaa tggccagaga
     4321 gaaccagacc acccagaagg gacagaagaa cagccgcgag agaatgaagc ggatcgaaga
     4381 gggcatcaaa gagctgggca gccagatcct gaaagaacac cccgtggaaa acacccagct
     4441 gcagaacgag aagctgtacc tgtactacct gcagaatggg cgggatatgt acgtggacca
     4501 ggaactggac atcaaccggc tgtccgacta cgatgtggac gccatcgtgc ctcagagctt
     4561 tctgaaggac gactccatcg acaacaaggt gctgaccaga agcgacaaga accggggcaa
     4621 gagcgacaac gtgccctccg aagaggtcgt gaagaagatg aagaactact ggcggcagct
     4681 gctgaacgcc aagctgatta cccagagaaa gttcgacaat ctgaccaagg ccgagagagg
     4741 cggcctgagc gaactggata aggccggctt catcaagaga cagctggtgg aaacccggca
     4801 gatcacaaag cacgtggcac agatcctgga ctcccggatg aacactaagt acgacgagaa
     4861 tgacaagctg atccgggaag tgaaagtgat caccctgaag tccaagctgg tgtccgattt
     4921 ccggaaggat ttccagtttt acaaagtgcg cgagatcaac aactaccacc acgcccacga
     4981 cgcctacctg aacgccgtcg tgggaaccgc cctgatcaaa aagtacccta agctggaaag
     5041 cgagttcgtg tacggcgact acaaggtgta cgacgtgcgg aagatgatcg ccaagagcga
     5101 gcaggaaatc ggcaaggcta ccgccaagta cttcttctac agcaacatca tgaacttttt
     5161 caagaccgag attaccctgg ccaacggcga gatccggaag cggcctctga tcgagacaaa
     5221 cggcgaaacc ggggagatcg tgtgggataa gggccgggat tttgccaccg tgcggaaagt
     5281 gctgagcatg ccccaagtga atatcgtgaa aaagaccgag gtgcagacag gcggcttcag
     5341 caaagagtct atcctgccca agaggaacag cgataagctg atcgccagaa agaaggactg
     5401 ggaccctaag aagtacggcg gcttcgacag ccccaccgtg gcctattctg tgctggtggt
     5461 ggccaaagtg gaaaagggca agtccaagaa actgaagagt gtgaaagagc tgctggggat
     5521 caccatcatg gaaagaagca gcttcgagaa gaatcccatc gactttctgg aagccaaggg
     5581 ctacaaagaa gtgaaaaagg acctgatcat caagctgcct aagtactccc tgttcgagct
     5641 ggaaaacggc cggaagagaa tgctggcctc tgccggcgaa ctgcagaagg gaaacgaact
     5701 ggccctgccc tccaaatatg tgaacttcct gtacctggcc agccactatg agaagctgaa
     5761 gggctccccc gaggataatg agcagaaaca gctgtttgtg gaacagcaca agcactacct
     5821 ggacgagatc atcgagcaga tcagcgagtt ctccaagaga gtgatcctgg ccgacgctaa
     5881 tctggacaaa gtgctgtccg cctacaacaa gcaccgggat aagcccatca gagagcaggc
     5941 cgagaatatc atccacctgt ttaccctgac caatctggga gcccctgccg ccttcaagta
     6001 ctttgacacc accatcgacc ggaagaggta caccagcacc aaagaggtgc tggacgccac
     6061 cctgatccac cagagcatca ccggcctgta cgagacacgg atcgacctgt ctcagctggg
     6121 aggcgacaaa aggccggcgg ccacgaaaaa ggccggccag gcaaaaaaga aaaagggaag
     6181 cggagctact aacttcagcc tgctgaagca ggctggagac gtggaggaga accctggacc
     6241 tatggccaag cctttgtctc aagaagaatc caccctcatt gaaagagcaa cggctacaat
     6301 caacagcatc cccatctctg aagactacag cgtcgccagc gcagctctct ctagcgacgg
     6361 ccgcatcttc actggtgtca atgtatatca ttttactggg ggaccttgtg cagaactcgt
     6421 ggtgctgggc actgctgctg ctgcggcagc tggcaacctg acttgtatcg tcgcgatcgg
     6481 aaatgagaac aggggcatct tgagcccctg cggacggtgc cgacaggtgc ttctcgatct
     6541 gcatcctggg atcaaagcca tagtgaagga cagtgatgga cagccgacgg cagttgggat
     6601 tcgtgaattg ctgccctctg gttatgtgtg ggagggctaa gaattctaac tagagctcgc
     6661 tgatcagcct cgactgtgcc ttctagttgc cagccatctg ttgtttgccc ctcccccgtg
     6721 ccttccttga ccctggaagg tgccactccc actgtccttt cctaataaaa tgaggaaatt
     6781 gcatcgcatt gtctgagtag gtgtcattct attctggggg gtggggtggg gcaggacagc
     6841 aagggggagg attgggaaga gaatagcagg catgctgggg acctgcagga gctcgtcgac
     6901 ccatgggggc ccgccccaac tggggtaacc tttgagttct ctcagttggg ggtaatcagc
     6961 atcatgatgc ctgatgcggt attttctcct tacgcatctg tgcggtattt cacaccgcat
     7021 annnnnnnnn nnnnnnnnnn nnnnnnnnnn nnnnnnnnnn nnnnnnnnnn nnnnnnnnnn
     7081 nnnnnnnnnn nnnnnnnnnn nnnnnnnnnn nnnnnntnnn nnnnnnnnnn nnnnnnnnnn
     7141 nnnnnnnnnn nnnnnnnnnn nnncnnnnnn nnnnnnnnnn nnnnnnnnnn nnnnnnnnnn
     7201 nnnnnnnnnn nnnnnnnnnn nnnnnnnnnn nnnnnnnnnn nnnnnnnnnn nnnnnnnnnn
     7261 nnnnnnnnnn nnnnnnnnnn nnnnnnnnnn nnnnnnnnnn nnnnnccttt gacgttggag
     7321 tccacgttct ttaatagtgg actcttgttc caaactggaa caacactcaa ctctatctcg
     7381 ggctattctt ttgatttata agggattttg ccgatttcgg tctattggtt aaaaaatgag
     7441 ctgatttaac aaaaatttaa cgcgaatttt aacaaaatat taacgtttac aattttatgg
     7501 tgcactctca gtacaatctg ctctgatgcc gcatagttaa gccagccccg acacccgcca
     7561 acacccgctg acgcgccctg acgggcttgt ctgctcccgg catccgctta cagacaagct
     7621 gtgaccgtct ccgggagctg catgtgtcag aggttttcac cgtcatcacc gaaacgcgcg
     7681 agacgaaagg gcctcgtgat acgcctattt ttataggtta atgtcatgat aataatggtt
     7741 tcttagacgt caggtggcac ttttcgggga aatgtgcgcg gaacccctat ttgtttattt
     7801 ttctaaatac attcaaatat gtatccgctc atgagacaat aaccctgata aatgcttcaa
     7861 taatattgaa aaaggaagag tatgagtatt caacatttcc gtgtcgccct tattcccttt
     7921 tttgcggcat tttgccttcc tgtttttgct cacccagaaa cgctggtgaa agtaaaagat
     7981 gctgaagatc agttgggtgc acgagtgggt tacatcgaac tggatctcaa cagcggtaag
     8041 atccttgaga gttttcgccc cgaagaacgt tttccaatga tgagcacttt taaagttctg
     8101 ctatgtggcg cggtattatc ccgtattgac gccgggcaag agcaactcgg tcgccgcata
     8161 cactattctc agaatgactt ggttgagtac tcaccagtca cagaaaagca tcttacggat
     8221 ggcatgacag taagagaatt atgcagtgct gccataacca tgagtgataa cactgcggcc
     8281 aacttacttc tgacaacgat cggaggaccg aaggagctaa ccgctttttt gcacaacatg
     8341 ggggatcatg taactcgcct tgatcgttgg gaaccggagc tgaatgaagc cataccaaac
     8401 gacgagcgtg acaccacgat gcctgtagca atggcaacaa cgttgcgcaa actattaact
     8461 ggcgaactac ttactctagc ttcccggcaa caattaatag actggatgga ggcggataaa
     8521 gttgcaggac cacttctgcg ctcggccctt ccggctggct ggtttattgc tgataaatct
     8581 ggagccggtg agcgtggaag ccgcggtatc attgcagcac tggggccaga tggtaagccc
     8641 tcccgtatcg tagttatcta cacgacgggg agtcaggcaa ctatggatga acgaaataga
     8701 cagatcgctg agataggtgc ctcactgatt aagcattggt aactgtcaga ccaagtttac
     8761 tcatatatac tttagattga tttaaaactt catttttaat ttaaaaggat ctaggtgaag
     8821 atcctttttg ataatctcat gaccaaaatc ccttaacgtg agttttcgtt ccactgagcg
     8881 tcagaccccg tagaaaagat caaaggatct tcttgagatc ctttttttct gcgcgtaatc
     8941 tgctgcttgc aaacaaaaaa accaccgcta ccagcggtgg tttgtttgcc ggatcaagag
     9001 ctaccaactc tttttccgaa ggtaactggc ttcagcagag cgcagatacc aaatactgtt
     9061 cttctagtgt agccgtagtt aggccaccac ttcaagaact ctgtagcacc gcctacatac
     9121 ctcgctctgc taatcctgtt accagtggct gctgccagtg gcgataagtc gtgtcttacc
     9181 gggttggact caagacgata gttaccggat aaggcgcagc ggtcgggctg aacggggggt
     9241 tcgtgcacac agcccagctt ggagcgaacg acctacaccg aactgagata cctacagcgt
     9301 gagctatgag aaagcgccac gcttcccgaa gggagaaagg cggacaggta tccggtaagc
     9361 ggcagggtcg gaacaggaga gcgcacgagg gagcttccag ggggaaacgc ctggtatctt
     9421 tatagtcctg tcgggtttcg ccacctctga cttgagcgtc gatttttgtg atgctcgtca
     9481 ggggggcgga gcctatggaa aaacgccagc aacgcggcct ttttacggtt cct
//
