# Supplementary material for: Plasmid2MC: efficient cell-free generation of high-purity minicircle DNA for genome editing in mammalian cells
Source: Commun Biol. 2025 Dec 16;8:1778. doi: 10.1038/s42003-025-09157-7 (PMC12708848; doi:10.1038/s42003-025-09157-7)
Supplement: Supplementary file 3 — Supplementary Data 1 [file 42003_2025_9157_MOESM3_ESM.zip › SupplementaryData/Plasmid sequences/p-att-ef1a-MS2-RecT-dCas9-BSD.gbk]

LOCUS       Produced_Plasmid       10418 bp DNA     circular SYN 12-MAY-2024
DEFINITION  .
ACCESSION   <unknown
VERSION     .
KEYWORDS    .
SOURCE      synthetic DNA construct
  ORGANISM  synthetic DNA construct
REFERENCE   1  (bases 1 to 10418)
  AUTHORS   .
  TITLE     Direct Submission
  JOURNAL   Exported May 12, 2024 from SnapGene 7.2.0
            https://www.snapgene.com
FEATURES             Location/Qualifiers
     source          1..10418
                     /mol_type="other DNA"
                     /organism="synthetic DNA construct"
     rep_origin      1..589
                     /label=ori
                     /note="pLannotate"
                     /note="/database=addgene"
                     /note="/fragment=False"
                     /note="/identity=100.0"
                     /note="/match_length=100.0"
                     /note="/other=rep_origin"
                     /note="color: #ffff00"
     protein_bind    664..697
                     /label=attB
                     /note="pLannotate"
                     /note="/database=addgene"
                     /note="/fragment=False"
                     /note="/identity=100.0"
                     /note="/match_length=100.0"
                     /note="/other=protein bind"
                     /note="color: #31849b"
     promoter        728..805
                     /label=SV40 promoter
                     /note="pLannotate"
                     /note="/database=addgene"
                     /note="/fragment=True"
                     /note="/identity=100.0"
                     /note="/match_length=26.174496644295303"
                     /note="/other=promoter"
                     /note="color: #ffffff"
     promoter        806..1984
                     /label=EF-1-alpha promoter
                     /note="pLannotate"
                     /note="/database=addgene"
                     /note="/fragment=False"
                     /note="/identity=100.0"
                     /note="/match_length=100.0"
                     /note="/other=promoter"
                     /note="color: #ffffff"
     CDS             2000..2386
                     /codon_start=1
                     /label=MS2-N55K
                     /note="pLannotate"
                     /note="/database=addgene"
                     /note="/fragment=False"
                     /note="/identity=100.0"
                     /note="/match_length=100.0"
                     /note="/other=CDS"
                     /note="color: #993366"
                     /translation="ASNFTQFVLVDNGGTGDVTVAPSNFANGVAEWISSNSRSQAYKVT
                     CSVRQSSAQKRKYTIKVEVPKVATQTVGGVELPVAAWRSYLNMELTIPIFATNSDCELI
                     VKAMQGLLKDGNPIPSAIAANSGIY"
     misc_feature    2387..2497
                     /label=EXTENT
                     /note="color: #000000"
     misc_feature    2498..3304
                     /label=Full RecT
                     /note="color: #ff6600; direction: RIGHT"
     misc_feature    2667..2670
                     /label=BsaI
                     /note="color: #a6acb3"
     CDS             3317..3337
                     /codon_start=1
                     /label=SV40 NLS
                     /note="pLannotate"
                     /note="/database=addgene"
                     /note="/fragment=False"
                     /note="/identity=100.0"
                     /note="/match_length=100.0"
                     /note="/other=CDS"
                     /note="color: #993366"
                     /translation="PKKKRKV"
     CDS             3353..3406
                     /codon_start=1
                     /label=T2A
                     /note="pLannotate"
                     /note="/database=addgene"
                     /note="/fragment=False"
                     /note="/identity=100.0"
                     /note="/match_length=100.0"
                     /note="/other=CDS"
                     /note="color: #993366"
                     /translation="EGRGSLLTCGDVEENPGP"
     CDS             3416..3481
                     /codon_start=1
                     /label=3xFLAG
                     /note="pLannotate"
                     /note="/database=addgene"
                     /note="/fragment=False"
                     /note="/identity=100.0"
                     /note="/match_length=100.0"
                     /note="/other=CDS"
                     /note="color: #993366"
                     /translation="DYKDHDGDYKDHDIDYKDDDDK"
     CDS             3488..3508
                     /codon_start=1
                     /label=SV40 NLS
                     /note="pLannotate"
                     /note="/database=addgene"
                     /note="/fragment=False"
                     /note="/identity=100.0"
                     /note="/match_length=100.0"
                     /note="/other=CDS"
                     /note="color: #993366"
                     /translation="PKKKRKV"
     CDS             3533..7633
                     /codon_start=1
                     /label=dCas9
                     /note="pLannotate"
                     /note="/database=addgene"
                     /note="/fragment=False"
                     /note="/identity=99.951"
                     /note="/match_length=100.0"
                     /note="/other=CDS"
                     /note="color: #993366"
                     /translation="DKKYSIGLAIGTNSVGWAVITDEYKVPSKKFKVLGNTDRHSIKKN
                     LIGALLFDSGETAEATRLKRTARRRYTRRKNRICYLQEIFSNEMAKVDDSFFHRLEESF
                     LVEEDKKHERHPIFGNIVDEVAYHEKYPTIYHLRKKLVDSTDKADLRLIYLALAHMIKF
                     RGHFLIEGDLNPDNSDVDKLFIQLVQTYNQLFEENPINASGVDAKAILSARLSKSRRLE
                     NLIAQLPGEKKNGLFGNLIALSLGLTPNFKSNFDLAEDAKLQLSKDTYDDDLDNLLAQI
                     GDQYADLFLAAKNLSDAILLSDILRVNTEITKAPLSASMIKRYDEHHQDLTLLKALVRQ
                     QLPEKYKEIFFDQSKNGYAGYIDGGASQEEFYKFIKPILEKMDGTEELLVKLNREDLLR
                     KQRTFDNGSIPHQIHLGELHAILRRQEDFYPFLKDNREKIEKILTFRIPYYVGPLARGN
                     SRFAWMTRKSEETITPWNFEEVVDKGASAQSFIERMTNFDKNLPNEKVLPKHSLLYEYF
                     TVYNELTKVKYVTEGMRKPAFLSGEQKKAIVDLLFKTNRKVTVKQLKEDYFKKIECFDS
                     VEISGVEDRFNASLGTYHDLLKIIKDKDFLDNEENEDILEDIVLTLTLFEDREMIEERL
                     KTYAHLFDDKVMKQLKRRRYTGWGRLSRKLINGIRDKQSGKTILDFLKSDGFANRNFMQ
                     LIHDDSLTFKEDIQKAQVSGQGDSLHEHIANLAGSPAIKKGILQTVKVVDELVKVMGRH
                     KPENIVIEMARENQTTQKGQKNSRERMKRIEEGIKELGSQILKEHPVENTQLQNEKLYL
                     YYLQNGRDMYVDQELDINRLSDYDVDAIVPQSFLKDDSIDNKVLTRSDKNRGKSDNVPS
                     EEVVKKMKNYWRQLLNAKLITQRKFDNLTKAERGGLSELDKAGFIKRQLVETRQITKHV
                     AQILDSRMNTKYDENDKLIREVKVITLKSKLVSDFRKDFQFYKVREINNYHHAHDAYLN
                     AVVGTALIKKYPKLESEFVYGDYKVYDVRKMIAKSEQEIGKATAKYFFYSNIMNFFKTE
                     ITLANGEIRKRPLIETNGETGEIVWDKGRDFATVRKVLSMPQVNIVKKTEVQTGGFSKE
                     SILPKRNSDKLIARKKDWDPKKYGGFDSPTVAYSVLVVAKVEKGKSKKLKSVKELLGIT
                     IMERSSFEKNPIDFLEAKGYKEVKKDLIIKLPKYSLFELENGRKRMLASAGELQKGNEL
                     ALPSKYVNFLYLASHYEKLKGSPEDNEQKQLFVEQHKHYLDEIIEQISEFSKRVILADA
                     NLDKVLSAYNKHRDKPIREQAENIIHLFTLTNLGAPAAFKYFDTTIDRKRYTSTKEVLD
                     ATLIHQSITGLYETRIDLSQLGGD"
     CDS             7691..7747
                     /codon_start=1
                     /label=P2A
                     /note="pLannotate"
                     /note="/database=addgene"
                     /note="/fragment=False"
                     /note="/identity=100.0"
                     /note="/match_length=100.0"
                     /note="/other=CDS"
                     /note="color: #993366"
                     /translation="ATNFSLLKQAGDVEENPGP"
     CDS             7748..8146
                     /codon_start=1
                     /label=BSD
                     /note="pLannotate"
                     /note="/database=addgene"
                     /note="/fragment=False"
                     /note="/identity=100.0"
                     /note="/match_length=100.0"
                     /note="/other=CDS"
                     /note="color: #993366"
                     /translation="MAKPLSQEESTLIERATATINSIPISEDYSVASAALSSDGRIFTG
                     VNVYHFTGGPCAELVVLGTAAAAAAGNLTCIVAIGNENRGILSPCGRCRQVLLDLHPGI
                     KAIVKDSDGQPTAVGIRELLPSGYVWEG"
     polyA_signal    8180..8387
                     /label=bGH poly(A) signal
                     /note="pLannotate"
                     /note="/database=addgene"
                     /note="/fragment=False"
                     /note="/identity=100.0"
                     /note="/match_length=100.0"
                     /note="/other=polyA signal"
                     /note="color: #a6acb3"
     protein_bind    8419..8458
                     /label=phage phi-C31 attP
                     /note="pLannotate"
                     /note="/database=addgene"
                     /note="/fragment=True"
                     /note="/identity=100.0"
                     /note="/match_length=40.0"
                     /note="/other=protein bind"
                     /note="color: #31849b"
     misc_feature    complement(8476..8527)
                     /label=bom
                     /note="pLannotate"
                     /note="/database=addgene"
                     /note="/fragment=True"
                     /note="/identity=100.0"
                     /note="/match_length=37.410071942446045"
                     /note="/other=misc feature"
                     /note="color: #a6acb3; direction: LEFT"
     rep_origin      8546..9001
                     /label=f1 ori
                     /note="pLannotate"
                     /note="/database=addgene"
                     /note="/fragment=False"
                     /note="/identity=100.0"
                     /note="/match_length=100.0"
                     /note="/other=rep_origin"
                     /note="color: #ffff00"
     misc_feature    complement(9002..9051)
                     /label=bom
                     /note="pLannotate"
                     /note="/database=addgene"
                     /note="/fragment=True"
                     /note="/identity=98.0"
                     /note="/match_length=35.97122302158273"
                     /note="/other=misc feature"
                     /note="color: #a6acb3; direction: LEFT"
     CDS             complement(9153..9188)
                     /codon_start=1
                     /label=rop
                     /note="pLannotate"
                     /note="/database=addgene"
                     /note="/fragment=True"
                     /note="/identity=100.0"
                     /note="/match_length=19.047619047619047"
                     /note="/other=CDS"
                     /note="color: #993366"
                     /translation="LARFGDDGENL"
     promoter        9283..9387
                     /label=AmpR promoter
                     /note="pLannotate"
                     /note="/database=addgene"
                     /note="/fragment=False"
                     /note="/identity=100.0"
                     /note="/match_length=100.0"
                     /note="/other=promoter"
                     /note="color: #ffffff"
     CDS             9388..10248
                     /codon_start=1
                     /label=AmpR
                     /note="pLannotate"
                     /note="/database=addgene"
                     /note="/fragment=False"
                     /note="/identity=100.0"
                     /note="/match_length=100.0"
                     /note="/other=CDS"
                     /note="color: #ccffcc"
                     /translation="MSIQHFRVALIPFFAAFCLPVFAHPETLVKVKDAEDQLGARVGYI
                     ELDLNSGKILESFRPEERFPMMSTFKVLLCGAVLSRIDAGQEQLGRRIHYSQNDLVEYS
                     PVTEKHLTDGMTVRELCSAAITMSDNTAANLLLTTIGGPKELTAFLHNMGDHVTRLDRW
                     EPELNEAIPNDERDTTMPVAMATTLRKLLTGELLTLASRQQLIDWMEADKVAGPLLRSA
                     LPAGWFIADKSGAGERGSRGIIAALGPDGKPSRIVVIYTTGSQATMDERNRQIAEIGAS
                     LIKHW"
ORIGIN
        1 ttgagatcct ttttttctgc gcgtaatctg ctgcttgcaa acaaaaaaac caccgctacc
       61 agcggtggtt tgtttgccgg atcaagagct accaactctt tttccgaagg taactggctt
      121 cagcagagcg cagataccaa atactgttct tctagtgtag ccgtagttag gccaccactt
      181 caagaactct gtagcaccgc ctacatacct cgctctgcta atcctgttac cagtggctgc
      241 tgccagtggc gataagtcgt gtcttaccgg gttggactca agacgatagt taccggataa
      301 ggcgcagcgg tcgggctgaa cggggggttc gtgcacacag cccagcttgg agcgaacgac
      361 ctacaccgaa ctgagatacc tacagcgtga gctatgagaa agcgccacgc ttcccgaagg
      421 gagaaaggcg gacaggtatc cggtaagcgg cagggtcgga acaggagagc gcacgaggga
      481 gcttccaggg ggaaacgcct ggtatcttta tagtcctgtc gggtttcgcc acctctgact
      541 tgagcgtcga tttttgtgat gctcgtcagg ggggcggagc ctatggaaaa acgccagcaa
      601 cgcggccttt ttacggttcc tggccttttg ctggcctttt gctcacgaga ctcagcggcc
      661 gcggtgccag ggcgtgccct tgggctcccc gggcgcgact agtgaattca gatctgatat
      721 ctctgtcggt gtggaaagtc cccaggctcc ccagcaggca gaagtatgca aagcatgcat
      781 ctcaattagt cagcaaccat agtccggctc cggtgcccgt cagtgggcag agcgcacatc
      841 gcccacagtc cccgagaagt tggggggagg ggtcggcaat tgaaccggtg cctagagaag
      901 gtggcgcggg gtaaactggg aaagtgatgt cgtgtactgg ctccgccttt ttcccgaggg
      961 tgggggagaa ccgtatataa gtgcagtagt cgccgtgaac gttctttttc gcaacgggtt
     1021 tgccgccaga acacaggtaa gtgccgtgtg tggttcccgc gggcctggcc tctttacggg
     1081 ttatggccct tgcgtgcctt gaattacttc cacctggctg cagtacgtga ttcttgatcc
     1141 cgagcttcgg gttggaagtg ggtgggagag ttcgaggcct tgcgcttaag gagccccttc
     1201 gcctcgtgct tgagttgagg cctggcctgg gcgctggggc cgccgcgtgc gaatctggtg
     1261 gcaccttcgc gcctgtctcg ctgctttcga taagtctcta gccatttaaa atttttgatg
     1321 acctgctgcg acgctttttt tctggcaaga tagtcttgta aatgcgggcc aagatctgca
     1381 cactggtatt tcggtttttg gggccgcggg cggcgacggg gcccgtgcgt cccagcgcac
     1441 atgttcggcg aggcggggcc tgcgagcgcg gccaccgaga atcggacggg ggtagtctca
     1501 agctggccgg cctgctctgg tgcctggcct cgcgccgccg tgtatcgccc cgccctgggc
     1561 ggcaaggctg gcccggtcgg caccagttgc gtgagcggaa agatggccgc ttcccggccc
     1621 tgctgcaggg agctcaaaat ggaggacgcg gcgctcggga gagcgggcgg gtgagtcacc
     1681 cacacaaagg aaaagggcct ttccgtcctc agccgtcgct tcatgtgact ccacggagta
     1741 ccgggcgccg tccaggcacc tcgattagtt ctcgagcttt tggagtacgt cgtctttagg
     1801 ttggggggag gggttttatg cgatggagtt tccccacact gagtgggtgg agactgaagt
     1861 taggccagct tggcacttga tgtaattctc cttggaattt gccctttttg agtttggatc
     1921 ttggttcatt ctcaagcctc agacagtggt tcaaagtttt tttcttccat ttcaggtgtc
     1981 gtgacgtacg gccaccatgg cttcaaactt tactcagttc gtgctcgtgg acaatggtgg
     2041 gacaggggat gtgacagtgg ctccttctaa tttcgctaat ggggtggcag agtggatcag
     2101 ctccaactca cggagccagg cctacaaggt gacatgcagc gtcaggcagt ctagtgccca
     2161 gaagagaaag tataccatca aggtggaggt ccccaaagtg gctacccaga cagtgggcgg
     2221 agtcgaactg cctgtcgccg cttggaggtc ctacctgaac atggagctca ctatcccaat
     2281 tttcgctacc aattctgact gtgaactcat cgtgaaggca atgcaggggc tcctcaaaga
     2341 cggtaatcct atcccttccg ccatcgccgc taactcaggt atctacagcg cttccggagg
     2401 atctagcgga ggctcctctg gctctgagac acctggcaca agcgagagcg caacacctga
     2461 aagcagcggg ggcagcagcg gggggtcagg aggatccatg acaaaacaac ctccaatagc
     2521 aaaagctgat ctgcagaaaa cccagggcaa tagagcccct gctgctgtga agaatagtga
     2581 cgtgattagc ttcatcaacc agcctagcat gaaggagcag ctggccgccg ccctgcctcg
     2641 ccacatgacc gcagagcgga tgattcggat cgctacaacc gagatcagaa aagtgcccgc
     2701 tctggggaac tgtgatacca tgtctttcgt gagcgccatt gtgcagtgta gccagctggg
     2761 cctggagccc ggaagtgccc tgggccacgc ctacctgctg cccttcggca acaagaacga
     2821 gaaatccggt aaaaagaacg tgcagctgat catcggttat agaggtatga tcgatctggc
     2881 tcggcggtcc ggccaaatcg ccagcctgtc tgccagggtg gtgagagagg gcgacgagtt
     2941 cagctttgag tttggcctgg acgaaaagtt gatccatcgg cccggagaga acgaggacgc
     3001 ccctgtcacc cacgtgtatg ccgtggctag actgaaggac ggcggtacac agttcgaagt
     3061 tatgacccgg aagcagatcg aactggtgag gtccctgtcc aaggccggca ataacgggcc
     3121 ctgggtgacc cactgggaag aaatggccaa gaaaaccgcc attagacgcc tgttcaagta
     3181 cctgcccgtg tccattgaga ttcagagggc cgtgtctatg gatgagaaag agcccctgac
     3241 catcgaccct gctgacagca gcgtgctgac cggcgagtac tctgtgattg acaattctga
     3301 ggagtctggt ggttctccta agaaaaagag gaaggtggaa ttcggcagtg gagagggcag
     3361 aggaagtctg ctaacatgcg gtgacgtgga ggagaatccc ggccctgcta gcatggacta
     3421 taaggaccac gacggagact acaaggatca tgatattgat tacaaagacg atgacgataa
     3481 gatggcccca aagaagaagc ggaaggtcgg tatccacgga gtcccagcag ccgacaagaa
     3541 gtacagcatc ggcctggcca tcggcaccaa ctctgtgggc tgggccgtga tcaccgacga
     3601 gtacaaggtg cccagcaaga aattcaaggt gctgggcaac accgaccggc acagcatcaa
     3661 gaagaacctg atcggagccc tgctgttcga cagcggcgaa acagccgagg ccacccggct
     3721 gaagagaacc gccagaagaa gatacaccag acggaagaac cggatctgct atctgcaaga
     3781 gatcttcagc aacgagatgg ccaaggtgga cgacagcttc ttccacagac tggaagagtc
     3841 cttcctggtg gaagaggata agaagcacga gcggcacccc atcttcggca acatcgtgga
     3901 cgaggtggcc taccacgaga agtaccccac catctaccac ctgagaaaga aactggtgga
     3961 cagcaccgac aaggccgacc tgcggctgat ctatctggcc ctggcccaca tgatcaagtt
     4021 ccggggccac ttcctgatcg agggcgacct gaaccccgac aacagcgacg tggacaagct
     4081 gttcatccag ctggtgcaga cctacaacca gctgttcgag gaaaacccca tcaacgccag
     4141 cggcgtggac gccaaggcca tcctgtctgc cagactgagc aagagcagac ggctggaaaa
     4201 tctgatcgcc cagctgcccg gcgagaagaa gaatggcctg ttcggcaacc tgattgccct
     4261 gagcctgggc ctgaccccca acttcaagag caacttcgac ctggccgagg atgccaaact
     4321 gcagctgagc aaggacacct acgacgacga cctggacaac ctgctggccc agatcggcga
     4381 ccagtacgcc gacctgtttc tggccgccaa gaacctgtcc gacgccatcc tgctgagcga
     4441 catcctgaga gtgaacaccg agatcaccaa ggcccccctg agcgcctcta tgatcaagag
     4501 atacgacgag caccaccagg acctgaccct gctgaaagct ctcgtgcggc agcagctgcc
     4561 tgagaagtac aaagagattt tcttcgacca gagcaagaac ggctacgccg gctacattga
     4621 cggcggagcc agccaggaag agttctacaa gttcatcaag cccatcctgg aaaagatgga
     4681 cggcaccgag gaactgctcg tgaagctgaa cagagaggac ctgctgcgga agcagcggac
     4741 cttcgacaac ggcagcatcc cccaccagat ccacctggga gagctgcacg ccattctgcg
     4801 gcggcaggaa gatttttacc cattcctgaa ggacaaccgg gaaaagatcg agaagatcct
     4861 gaccttccgc atcccctact acgtgggccc tctggccagg ggaaacagca gattcgcctg
     4921 gatgaccaga aagagcgagg aaaccatcac cccctggaac ttcgaggaag tggtggacaa
     4981 gggcgcttcc gcccagagct tcatcgagcg gatgaccaac ttcgataaga acctgcccaa
     5041 cgagaaggtg ctgcccaagc acagcctgct gtacgagtac ttcaccgtgt ataacgagct
     5101 gaccaaagtg aaatacgtga ccgagggaat gagaaagccc gccttcctga gcggcgagca
     5161 gaaaaaggcc atcgtggacc tgctgttcaa gaccaaccgg aaagtgaccg tgaagcagct
     5221 gaaagaggac tacttcaaga aaatcgagtg cttcgactcc gtggaaatct ccggcgtgga
     5281 agatcggttc aacgcctccc tgggcacata ccacgatctg ctgaaaatta tcaaggacaa
     5341 ggacttcctg gacaatgagg aaaacgagga cattctggaa gatatcgtgc tgaccctgac
     5401 actgtttgag gacagagaga tgatcgagga acggctgaaa acctatgccc acctgttcga
     5461 cgacaaagtg atgaagcagc tgaagcggcg gagatacacc ggctggggca ggctgagccg
     5521 gaagctgatc aacggcatcc gggacaagca gtccggcaag acaatcctgg atttcctgaa
     5581 gtccgacggc ttcgccaaca gaaacttcat gcagctgatc cacgacgaca gcctgacctt
     5641 taaagaggac atccagaaag cccaggtgtc cggccagggc gatagcctgc acgagcacat
     5701 tgccaatctg gccggcagcc ccgccattaa gaagggcatc ctgcagacag tgaaggtggt
     5761 ggacgagctc gtgaaagtga tgggccggca caagcccgag aacatcgtga tcgaaatggc
     5821 cagagagaat cagaccaccc agaagggaca gaagaacagc cgcgagagaa tgaagcggat
     5881 cgaagagggc atcaaagagc tgggcagcca gatcctgaaa gaacaccccg tggaaaacac
     5941 ccagctgcag aacgagaagc tgtacctgta ctacctgcag aatgggcggg atatgtacgt
     6001 ggaccaggaa ctggacatca accggctgtc cgactacgat gtggacgcca tcgtgcctca
     6061 gagctttctg aaggacgact ccatcgacaa caaggtgctg accagaagcg acaagaaccg
     6121 gggcaagagc gacaacgtgc cctccgaaga ggtcgtgaag aagatgaaga actactggcg
     6181 gcagctgctg aacgccaagc tgattaccca gagaaagttc gacaatctga ccaaggccga
     6241 gagaggcggc ctgagcgaac tggataaggc cggcttcatc aagagacagc tggtggaaac
     6301 ccggcagatc acaaagcacg tggcacagat cctggactcc cggatgaaca ctaagtacga
     6361 cgagaatgac aagctgatcc gggaagtgaa agtgatcacc ctgaagtcca agctggtgtc
     6421 cgatttccgg aaggatttcc agttttacaa agtgcgcgag atcaacaact accaccacgc
     6481 ccacgacgcc tacctgaacg ccgtcgtggg aaccgccctg atcaaaaagt accctaagct
     6541 ggaaagcgag ttcgtgtacg gcgactacaa ggtgtacgac gtgcggaaga tgatcgccaa
     6601 gagcgagcag gaaatcggca aggctaccgc caagtacttc ttctacagca acatcatgaa
     6661 ctttttcaag accgagatta ccctggccaa cggcgagatc cggaagcggc ctctgatcga
     6721 gacaaacggc gaaaccgggg agatcgtgtg ggataagggc cgggattttg ccaccgtgcg
     6781 gaaagtgctg agcatgcccc aagtgaatat cgtgaaaaag accgaggtgc agacaggcgg
     6841 cttcagcaaa gagtctatcc tgcccaagag gaacagcgat aagctgatcg ccagaaagaa
     6901 ggactgggac cctaagaagt atggcggctt cgacagcccc accgtggcct attctgtgct
     6961 ggtggtggcc aaagtggaaa agggcaagtc caagaaactg aagagtgtga aagagctgct
     7021 ggggatcacc atcatggaaa gaagcagctt cgagaagaat cccatcgact ttctggaagc
     7081 caagggctac aaagaagtga aaaaggacct gatcatcaag ctgcctaagt actccctgtt
     7141 cgagctggaa aacggccgga agagaatgct ggcctctgcc ggcgaactgc agaagggaaa
     7201 cgaactggcc ctgccctcca aatatgtgaa cttcctgtac ctggccagcc actatgagaa
     7261 gctgaagggc tcccccgagg ataatgagca gaaacagctg tttgtggaac agcacaagca
     7321 ctacctggac gagatcatcg agcagatcag cgagttctcc aagagagtga tcctggccga
     7381 cgctaatctg gacaaagtgc tgtccgccta caacaagcac cgggataagc ccatcagaga
     7441 gcaggccgag aatatcatcc acctgtttac cctgaccaat ctgggagccc ctgccgcctt
     7501 caagtacttt gacaccacca tcgaccggaa gaggtacacc agcaccaaag aggtgctgga
     7561 cgccaccctg atccaccaga gcatcaccgg cctgtacgag acacggatcg acctgtctca
     7621 gctgggaggc gacaaaaggc cggcggccac gaaaaaggcc ggccaggcaa aaaagaaaaa
     7681 gggaagcgga gctactaact tcagcctgct gaagcaggct ggagacgtgg aggagaaccc
     7741 tggacctatg gccaagcctt tgtctcaaga agaatccacc ctcattgaaa gagcaacggc
     7801 tacaatcaac agcatcccca tctctgaaga ctacagcgtc gccagcgcag ctctctctag
     7861 cgacggccgc atcttcactg gtgtcaatgt atatcatttt actgggggac cttgtgcaga
     7921 actcgtggtg ctgggcactg ctgctgctgc ggcagctggc aacctgactt gtatcgtcgc
     7981 gatcggaaat gagaacaggg gcatcttgag cccctgcgga cggtgccgac aggtgcttct
     8041 cgatctgcat cctgggatca aagccatagt gaaggacagt gatggacagc cgacggcagt
     8101 tgggattcgt gaattgctgc cctctggtta tgtgtgggag ggctaagaat tctaactaga
     8161 gctcgctgat cagcctcgac tgtgccttct agttgccagc catctgttgt ttgcccctcc
     8221 cccgtgcctt ccttgaccct ggaaggtgcc actcccactg tcctttccta ataaaatgag
     8281 gaaattgcat cgcattgtct gagtaggtgt cattctattc tggggggtgg ggtggggcag
     8341 gacagcaagg gggaggattg ggaagagaat agcaggcatg ctggggacct gcaggagctc
     8401 gtcgacccat gggggcccgc cccaactggg gtaacctttg agttctctca gttgggggta
     8461 atcagcatca tgatgcctga tgcggtattt tctccttacg catctgtgcg gtatttcaca
     8521 ccgcatannn nnnnnnnnnn nnnnnnnnnn nnnnnnnnnn nnnnnnnnnn nnnnnnnnnn
     8581 nnnnnnnnnn nnnnnnnnnn nnnnnnnnnn nnnnnnnnnn nntnnnnnnn nnnnnnnnnn
     8641 nnnnnnnnnn nnnnnnnnnn nnnnnnnnnc nnnnnnnnnn nnnnnnnnnn nnnnnnnnnn
     8701 nnnnnnnnnn nnnnnnnnnn nnnnnnnnnn nnnnnnnnnn nnnnnnnnnn nnnnnnnnnn
     8761 nnnnnnnnnn nnnnnnnnnn nnnnnnnnnn nnnnnnnnnn nnnnnnnnnn ncctttgacg
     8821 ttggagtcca cgttctttaa tagtggactc ttgttccaaa ctggaacaac actcaactct
     8881 atctcgggct attcttttga tttataaggg attttgccga tttcggtcta ttggttaaaa
     8941 aatgagctga tttaacaaaa atttaacgcg aattttaaca aaatattaac gtttacaatt
     9001 ttatggtgca ctctcagtac aatctgctct gatgccgcat agttaaacca gccccgacac
     9061 ccgccaacac ccgctgacgc gccctgacgg gcttgtctgc tcccggcatc cgcttacaga
     9121 caagctgtga ccgtctccgg gagctgcatg tgtcagaggt tttcaccgtc atcaccgaaa
     9181 cgcgcgagac gaaagggcct cgtgatacgc ctatttttat aggttaatgt catgataata
     9241 atggtttctt agacgtcagg tggcactttt cggggaaatg tgcgcggaac ccctatttgt
     9301 ttatttttct aaatacattc aaatatgtat ccgctcatga gacaataacc ctgataaatg
     9361 cttcaataat attgaaaaag gaagagtatg agtattcaac atttccgtgt cgcccttatt
     9421 cccttttttg cggcattttg ccttcctgtt tttgctcacc cagaaacgct ggtgaaagta
     9481 aaagatgctg aagatcagtt gggtgcacga gtgggttaca tcgaactgga tctcaacagc
     9541 ggtaagatcc ttgagagttt tcgccccgaa gaacgttttc caatgatgag cacttttaaa
     9601 gttctgctat gtggcgcggt attatcccgt attgacgccg ggcaagagca actcggtcgc
     9661 cgcatacact attctcagaa tgacttggtt gagtactcac cagtcacaga aaagcatctt
     9721 acggatggca tgacagtaag agaattatgc agtgctgcca taaccatgag tgataacact
     9781 gcggccaact tacttctgac aacgatcgga ggaccgaagg agctaaccgc ttttttgcac
     9841 aacatggggg atcatgtaac tcgccttgat cgttgggaac cggagctgaa tgaagccata
     9901 ccaaacgacg agcgtgacac cacgatgcct gtagcaatgg caacaacgtt gcgcaaacta
     9961 ttaactggcg aactacttac tctagcttcc cggcaacaat taatagactg gatggaggcg
    10021 gataaagttg caggaccact tctgcgctcg gcccttccgg ctggctggtt tattgctgat
    10081 aaatctggag ccggtgagcg tggaagccgc ggtatcattg cagcactggg gccagatggt
    10141 aagccctccc gtatcgtagt tatctacacg acggggagtc aggcaactat ggatgaacga
    10201 aatagacaga tcgctgagat aggtgcctca ctgattaagc attggtaact gtcagaccaa
    10261 gtttactcat atatacttta gattgattta aaacttcatt tttaatttaa aaggatctag
    10321 gtgaagatcc tttttgataa tctcatgacc aaaatccctt aacgtgagtt ttcgttccac
    10381 tgagcgtcag accccgtaga aaagatcaaa ggatcttc
//
